>Addgene plasmid #84405 | TOPO-BC11 | depositor partial sequence | sequence record 161011 | Primer and barcode sequence
GTAAGCAGTGGGTTCTCTAGAAAGTTAGATCGGAAGAGCGGTTC
