>Addgene plasmid #84405 | TOPO-BC11 | addgene partial sequence | sequence record 163330 | F1ori-R 5'-AGGGAAGAAAGCGAAAGGAG-3'
[67 nt withheld, positions 1-67]
CCATTCGCCATTCAGGCTGCGCAACTGTTGGGAAGGGCGATCGGTGCGGGCCTCTTCGCTATTACGCCAG
CTGGCGAAAGGGGGATGTGCTGCAAGGCGATTAAGTTGGGTAACGCCAGGGTTTTCCCAGTCACGACGTT
GTAAAACGACGGCCAGTGAATTGTAATACGACTCACTATAGGGCGAATTGGGCCCTCTAGATGCATGCTC
GAGCGGCCGCCAGTGTGATGGATATCTGCAGAATTCGCCCTTAAGCAGAAGACGGCATACGAGATCGGTC
TCGGCATTCCTGCTGAACCGCTCTTCCGATCTAACTTTCTAGAGAACCCACTGCTTACAAGGGCGAATTC
CAGCACACTGGCGGCCGTTACTAGTGGATCCGAGCTCGGTACCAAGCTTGATGCATAGCTTGAGTATTCT
ATAGTGTCACCTAAATAGCTTGGCGTAATCATGGTCATAGCTGTTTCCTGTGTGAAATTGTTATCCGCTC
ACAATTCCACACAACATACGAGCCGGAAGCATAAAGTGTAAAGCCTGGGGTGCCTAATGAGTGAGCTAAC
TCACATTAATTGCGTTGCGCTCACTGCCCGCTTTCCAGTCGGGAAACCTGTCGTGCCAGCTGCATTAATG
AATCGGCCAACGCGCGGGGAGAGGCGGTTTGCGTATTGGGCGCTCTTCCGCTTCCTCGCTCACTGACTCG
CTGCGCTCGGTCGTTCGGCTGCGGCGAGCGGTATCAGCTCACTCAAAGGCGGTAATACGGTTATCCACAG
AATCAGGGGATAA
