[The description below was written by a language model from this plasmid's Addgene catalogue record.]
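Description:
TOPO-BC11 is a small bacterial cloning plasmid built on the commercial pCRII-TOPO backbone, classified in the record as a barcoding plasmid. It is maintained in E. coli as a high-copy plasmid under ampicillin selection. No feature table accompanies the record, so the origin of replication and any additional backbone markers are not itemised here and cannot be confirmed for this particular clone beyond what the catalogue fields state.

The payload is BC11, a short synthetic insert of 86 bp introduced by TOPO cloning, a topoisomerase-mediated ligation of a PCR product into the vector's cloning site. The insert carries an Illumina barcode sequence. It sits between the SP6 and T7 phage promoters of the backbone, which are listed as the promoters. In practice these serve mainly as flanking priming sites, since they are also the recorded sequencing primers for verifying the insert. Nothing in the record suggests the insert is meant to be expressed as a protein or functional RNA.

The plasmid is one member of the FREQ-Seq-Squared (FREQ-Seq2) kit, a set of barcode-bearing constructs for high-throughput, combinatorial quantification of allele frequencies by sequencing. Within that scheme, TOPO-BC11 acts as a stable, renewable template source for one specific barcode, which is incorporated into amplicon libraries so that many samples can be pooled in a single Illumina run and later told apart. The exact barcode identity and how the 86 bp is divided between barcode and adapter sequence are not stated in the record.
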