Addgene plasmid #84405: TOPO-BC11
Purpose: Encodes illumina barcodes for allele frequency sequencing (FREQ-Seq-Squared)
Depositing lab: J.J. Emerson. Depositing organization: University of California, Irvine. Publication: FREQ-Seq2: a method for precise high-throughput combinatorial quantification of allele frequencies. Zhao R, Lukacsovich T, Gaut R, Emerson JJ. G3 (Bethesda). 2023 Sep 30;13(10):jkad162. doi: 10.1093/g3journal/jkad162. PubMed 37494033.
Backbone
  Vector backbone: pCRII-TOPO
  Backbone manufacturer: Thermo Fisher Scientific
  Vector type: Barcoding plasmids
Growth in bacteria
  Bacterial resistance: Ampicillin, 100 μg/mL
  Growth temperature: 37°C
  Growth strain: DH5alpha
  Copy number: High Copy
Gene/Insert
  Gene/Insert name: BC11
  Species: Synthetic
  Insert size (bp): 86
  Promoter: SP6/T7
  Cloning method: TOPO Cloning
  Sequencing primers: 5′ T7; 3′ SP6
Terms and licenses: Academic/Nonprofit Terms; Industry Terms: Not Available to Industry
Depositor comments: This plasmid is part of the FREQ-Seq-Squared kit. See Addgene's kit collection page for more details: https://www.addgene.org/kits/
How to cite: TOPO-BC11 was a gift from J.J. Emerson (Addgene plasmid # 84405 ; http://n2t.net/addgene:84405 ; RRID:Addgene_84405)
